>Addgene plasmid #229532 | pcDNA3-p53-G609A | addgene full sequence | sequence record 460223 | Addgene NGS Result
ATCAAGGCGAGTTACATGATCCCCCATGTTGTGCAAAAAAGCGGTTAGCTCCTTCGGTCCTCCGATCGTT
GTCAGAAGTAAGTTGGCCGCAGTGTTATCACTCATGGTTATGGCAGCACTGCATAATTCTCTTACTGTCA
TGCCATCCGTAAGATGCTTTTCTGTGACTGGTGAGTACTCAACCAAGTCATTCTGAGAATAGTGTATGCG
GCGACCGAGTTGCTCTTGCCCGGCGTCAATACGGGATAATACCGCGCCACATAGCAGAACTTTAAAAGTG
CTCATCATTGGAAAACGTTCTTCGGGGCGAAAACTCTCAAGGATCTTACCGCTGTTGAGATCCAGTTCGA
TGTAACCCACTCGTGCACCCAACTGATCTTCAGCATCTTTTACTTTCACCAGCGTTTCTGGGTGAGCAAA
AACAGGAAGGCAAAATGCCGCAAAAAAGGGAATAAGGGCGACACGGAAATGTTGAATACTCATACTCTTC
CTTTTTCAATATTATTGAAGCATTTATCAGGGTTATTGTCTCATGAGCGGATACATATTTGAATGTATTT
AGAAAAATAAACAAATAGGGGTTCCGCGCACATTTCCCCGAAAAGTGCCACCTGACGTCGACGGATCGGG
AGATCTCCCGATCCCCTATGGTGCACTCTCAGTACAATCTGCTCTGATGCCGCATAGTTAAGCCAGTATC
TGCTCCCTGCTTGTGTGTTGGAGGTCGCTGAGTAGTGCGCGAGCAAAATTTAAGCTACAACAAGGCAAGG
CTTGACCGACAATTGCATGAAGAATCTGCTTAGGGTTAGGCGTTTTGCGCTGCTTCGCGATGTACGGGCC
AGATATACGCGTTGACATTGATTATTGACTAGTTATTAATAGTAATCAATTACGGGGTCATTAGTTCATA
GCCCATATATGGAGTTCCGCGTTACATAACTTACGGTAAATGGCCCGCCTGGCTGACCGCCCAACGACCC
CCGCCCATTGACGTCAATAATGACGTATGTTCCCATAGTAACGCCAATAGGGACTTTCCATTGACGTCAA
TGGGTGGAGTATTTACGGTAAACTGCCCACTTGGCAGTACATCAAGTGTATCATATGCCAAGTACGCCCC
CTATTGACGTCAATGACGGTAAATGGCCCGCCTGGCATTATGCCCAGTACATGACCTTATGGGACTTTCC
TACTTGGCAGTACATCTACGTATTAGTCATCGCTATTACCATGGTGATGCGGTTTTGGCAGTACATCAAT
GGGCGTGGATAGCGGTTTGACTCACGGGGATTTCCAAGTCTCCACCCCATTGACGTCAATGGGAGTTTGT
TTTGGCACCAAAATCAACGGGACTTTCCAAAATGTCGTAACAACTCCGCCCCATTGACGCAAATGGGCGG
TAGGCGTGTACGGTGGGAGGTCTATATAAGCAGAGCTCTCTGGCTAACTAGAGAACCCACTGCTTACTGG
CTTATCGAAATTAATACGACTCACTATAGGGAGACCCAAGCTTACTGCC
[1179 nt withheld, positions 1520-2698]
TGATAGTAACTCGAGCATGCATCTAGAGGGCCCTATTCTATAGTGTCACCTAAATGCTAGAGCTCGCTGA
TCAGCCTCGACTGTGCCTTCTAGTTGCCAGCCATCTGTTGTTTGCCCCTCCCCCGTGCCTTCCTTGACCC
TGGAAGGTGCCACTCCCACTGTCCTTTCCTAATAAAATGAGGAAATTGCATCGCATTGTCTGAGTAGGTG
TCATTCTATTCTGGGGGGTGGGGTGGGGCAGGACAGCAAGGGGGAGGATTGGGAAGACAATAGCAGGCAT
GCTGGGGATGCGGTGGGCTCTATGGCTTCTGAGGCGGAAAGAACCAGCTGGGGCTCTAGGGGGTATCCCC
[124 nt withheld, positions 3049-3172]
C
[91 nt withheld, positions 3174-3264]
A
[49 nt withheld, positions 3266-3314]
CCTTTGACGTTGGAGTCCACGTTCTTT
[37 nt withheld, positions 3342-3378]
ACCCTATCTCGGTCTATTCTTTTGATTTATAAGGGATTTTGCCGATTTCGGCCTATTGGTTAAAAAATGA
GCTGATTTAACAAAAATTTAACGCGAATTAATTCTGTGGAATGTGTGTCAGTTAGGGTGTGGAAAGTCCC
CAGGCTCCCCAGCAGGCAGAAGTATGCAAAGCATGCATCTCAATTAGTCAGCAACCAGGTGTGGAAAGTC
CCCAGGCTCCCCAGCAGGCAGAAGTATGCAAAGCATGCATCTCAATTAGTCAGCAACCATAGTCCCGCCC
CTAACTCCGCCCATCCCGCCCCTAACTCCGCCCAGTTCCGCCCATTCTCCGCCCCATGGCTGACTAATTT
TTTTTATTTATGCAGAGGCCGAGGCCGCCTCTGCCTCTGAGCTATTCCAGAAGTAGTGAGGAGGCTTTTT
TGGAGGCCTAGGCTTTTGCAAAAAGCTCCCGGGAGCTTGTATATCCATTTTCGGATCTGATCAAGAGACA
GGATGAGGATCGTTTCGCATGATTGAACAAGATGGATTGCACGCAGGTTCTCCGGCCGCTTGGGTGGAGA
GGCTATTCGGCTATGACTGGGCACAACAGACAATCGGCTGCTCTGATGCCGCCGTGTTCCGGCTGTCAGC
GCAGGGGCGCCCGGTTCTTTTTGTCAAGACCGACCTGTCCGGTGCCCTGAATGAACTGCAGGACGAGGCA
GCGCGGCTATCGTGGCTGGCCACGACGGGCGTTCCTTGCGCAGCTGTGCTCGACGTTGTCACTGAAGCGG
GAAGGGACTGGCTGCTATTGGGCGAAGTGCCGGGGCAGGATCTCCTGTCATCTCACCTTGCTCCTGCCGA
GAAAGTATCCATCATGGCTGATGCAATGCGGCGGCTGCATACGCTTGATCCGGCTACCTGCCCATTCGAC
CACCAAGCGAAACATCGCATCGAGCGAGCACGTACTCGGATGGAAGCCGGTCTTGTCGATCAGGATGATC
TGGACGAAGAGCATCAGGGGCTCGCGCCAGCCGAACTGTTCGCCAGGCTCAAGGCGCGCATGCCCGACGG
CGAGGATCTCGTCGTGACCCATGGCGATGCCTGCTTGCCGAATATCATGGTGGAAAATGGCCGCTTTTCT
GGATTCATCGACTGTGGCCGGCTGGGTGTGGCGGACCGCTATCAGGACATAGCGTTGGCTACCCGTGATA
TTGCTGAAGAGCTTGGCGGCGAATGGGCTGACCGCTTCCTCGTGCTTTACGGTATCGCCGCTCCCGATTC
GCAGCGCATCGCCTTCTATCGCCTTCTTGACGAGTTCTTCTGAGCGGGACTCTGGGGTTCGAAATGACCG
ACCAAGCGACGCCCAACCTGCCATCACGAGATTTCGATTCCACCGCCGCCTTCTATGAAAGGTTGGGCTT
CGGAATCGTTTTCCGGGACGCCGGCTGGATGATCCTCCAGCGCGGGGATCTCATGCTGGAGTTCTTCGCC
CACCCCAACTTGTTTATTGCAGCTTATAATGGTTACAAATAAAGCAATAGCATCACAAATTTCACAAATA
AAGCATTTTTTTCACTGCATTCTAGTTGTGGTTTGTCCAAACTCATCAATGTATCTTATCATGTCTGTAT
ACCGTCGACCTCTAGCTAGAGCTTGGCGTAATCATGGTCATAGCTGTTTCCTGTGTGAAATTGTTATCCG
CTCACAATTCCACACAACATACGAGCCGGAAGCATAAAGTGTAAAGCCTGGGGTGCCTAATGAGTGAGCT
AACTCACATTAATTGCGTTGCGCTCACTGCCCGCTTTCCAGTCGGGAAACCTGTCGTGCCAGCTGCATTA
ATGAATCGGCCAACGCGCGGGGAGAGGCGGTTTGCGTATTGGGCGCTCTTCCGCTTCCTCGCTCACTGAC
TCGCTGCGCTCGGTCGTTCGGCTGCGGCGAGCGGTATCAGCTCACTCAAAGGCGGTAATACGGTTATCCA
CAGAATCAGGGGATAACGCAGGAAAGAACATGTGAGCAAAAGGCCAGCAAAAGGCCAGGAACCGTAAAAA
GGCCGCGTTGCTGGCGTTTTTCCATAGGCTCCGCCCCCCTGACGAGCATCACAAAAATCGACGCTCAAGT
CAGAGGTGGCGAAACCCGACAGGACTATAAAGATACCAGGCGTTTCCCCCTGGAAGCTCCCTCGTGCGCT
CTCCTGTTCCGACCCTGCCGCTTACCGGATACCTGTCCGCCTTTCTCCCTTCGGGAAGCGTGGCGCTTTC
TCATAGCTCACGCTGTAGGTATCTCAGTTCGGTGTAGGTCGTTCGCTCCAAGCTGGGCTGTGTGCACGAA
CCCCCCGTTCAGCCCGACCGCTGCGCCTTATCCGGTAACTATCGTCTTGAGTCCAACCCGGTAAGACACG
ACTTATCGCCACTGGCAGCAGCCACTGGTAACAGGATTAGCAGAGCGAGGTATGTAGGCGGTGCTACAGA
GTTCTTGAAGTGGTGGCCTAACTACGGCTACACTAGAAGAACAGTATTTGGTATCTGCGCTCTGCTGAAG
CCAGTTACCTTCGGAAAAAGAGTTGGTAGCTCTTGATCCGGCAAACAAACCACCGCTGGTAGCGGTGGTT
TTTTTGTTTGCAAGCAGCAGATTACGCGCAGAAAAAAAGGATCTCAAGAAGATCCTTTGATCTTTTCTAC
GGGGTCTGACGCTCAGTGGAACGAAAACTCACGTTAAGGGATTTTGGTCATGAGATTATCAAAAAGGATC
TTCACCTAGATCCTTTTAAATTAAAAATGAAGTTTTAAATCAATCTAAAGTATATATGAGTAAACTTGGT
CTGACAGTTACCAATGCTTAATCAGTGAGGCACCTATCTCAGCGATCTGTCTATTTCGTTCATCCATAGT
TGCCTGACTCCCCGTCGTGTAGATAACTACGATACGGGAGGGCTTACCATCTGGCCCCAGTGCTGCAATG
ATACCGCGAGACCCACGCTCACCGGCTCCAGATTTATCAGCAATAAACCAGCCAGCCGGAAGGGCCGAGC
GCAGAAGTGGTCCTGCAACTTTATCCGCCTCCATCCAGTCTATTAATTGTTGCCGGGAAGCTAGAGTAAG
TAGTTCGCCAGTTAATAGTTTGCGCAACGTTGTTGCCATTGCTACAGGCATCGTGGTGTCACGCTCGTCG
TTTGGTATGGCTTCATTCAGCTCCGGTTCCCAACG
Features (pLannotate 1.2.2; 21 found; start..end, strand, type, name):
    484..588     -  promoter       AmpR promoter: bla
    647..699     -  misc_feature   bom (fragment): basis of mobility region from pBR322
    854..1233    +  enhancer       CMV enhancer: human cytomegalovirus immediate early enhancer
   1234..1437    +  promoter       CMV promoter: human cytomegalovirus (CMV) immediate early promoter
   1433..1466    +  LTR            5' LTR (truncated) (fragment): truncated 5' long terminal repeat (LTR) from HIV-1
   1482..1500    +  promoter       T7 promoter: promoter for bacteriophage T7 RNA polymerase
   1520..2698    +  CDS            TP53 (sequence withheld): P53_HUMAN - Also known as P53. Experimental evidence at protein level: Swiss-Prot protein existence level 1. Acts as a tumor suppressor in many tumor types; induces growth arrest or apoptosis depending on the physiological circumstances and cell type. Involved in cell cycle regulation as a trans-activator that acts to negatively regulate cell division by controlling a set of genes required for this process. One of the activated genes is an inhibitor of cyclin-dependent kinases. Apoptosis induction seems to be mediated either by stimulation of BAX and FAS antigen expression, or by repression of
   2735..2753    -  promoter       SP6 promoter: promoter for bacteriophage SP6 RNA polymerase
   2779..3003    +  polyA_signal   bGH poly(A) signal: bovine growth hormone polyadenylation signal
   3007..3028    +  promoter       SV40 promoter (fragment): SV40 enhancer and early promoter
   3049..3477    +  rep_origin     f1 ori (sequence partly withheld): f1 bacteriophage origin of replication; arrow indicates direction of (+) strand synthesis
   3491..3820    +  promoter       SV40 promoter: SV40 enhancer and early promoter
   3887..4678    +  CDS            neo: KKA2_KLEPN - Also known as kan, nptII. Experimental evidence at protein level: Swiss-Prot protein existence level 1. Resistance to kanamycin, neomycin, paromomycin, ribostamycin, butirosin and gentamicin B. From Klebsiella pneumoniae.
   4702..4860    +  CDS            ble (fragment): BLE_KLEPN - Experimental evidence at protein level: Swiss-Prot protein existence level 1. Binding protein with a strong affinity to the bleomycin family of antibiotics. Binds to CL990; an antimitotic-antibiotic compound. From Klebsiella pneumoniae.
   4855..4976    +  polyA_signal   SV40 poly(A) signal: SV40 polyadenylation signal
   5049..5065    -  protein_bind   lac operator: The lac repressor binds to the lac operator to inhibit transcription in E. coli. This inhibition can be relieved by adding lactose or isopropyl-β-D-thiogalactopyranoside (IPTG). lac repressor encoded by lacI
   5073..5103    -  promoter       lac promoter: promoter for the E. coli lac operon
   5118..5139    -  protein_bind   CAP binding site: CAP binding activates transcription in the presence of cAMP. E. coli catabolite activator protein
   5152..5244    -  CDS            lacI (fragment): lac repressor; lacI; The lac repressor binds to the lac operator to inhibit transcription in E. coli. This inhibition can be relieved by adding lactose or isopropyl-β-D-thiogalactopyranoside (IPTG).
   5427..6015    -  rep_origin     ori: high-copy-number ColE1/pMB1/pBR322/pUC origin of replication
   6186..483     -  CDS            AmpR (across the origin): β-lactamase; bla; confers resistance to ampicillin, carbenicillin, and related antibiotics
