[The description below was written by a language model from this plasmid's Addgene catalogue record and pLannotate feature annotations shown in this document.]
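Description:
pcDNA3-p53-G609A is a mammalian expression plasmid of about 6.6 kb, built on a pcDNA3-family backbone (the catalogue lists pcDNA3.1). It carries the human TP53 coding sequence with the single-nucleotide substitution c.G609A. In bacteria it is maintained as a high-copy plasmid through a ColE1/pUC-type origin and selected with ampicillin via the β-lactamase gene and its own promoter. An f1 origin is also present, which in principle allows single-stranded DNA production. For mammalian cells, the backbone contains an SV40 early promoter driving the neomycin phosphotransferase gene, followed by an SV40 polyadenylation signal. This cassette allows G418 selection of stable transfectants. The short annotations for ble, lacI, bom and an HIV-1 LTR are fragments and appear to be backbone remnants or annotation-tool matches rather than functional parts.

The payload is the roughly 1.2 kb p53 open reading frame, placed downstream of the human cytomegalovirus immediate-early enhancer and promoter and terminated by the bovine growth hormone polyadenylation signal. This arrangement gives strong constitutive expression after transfection. A T7 promoter lies upstream of the insert and an inverted SP6 promoter lies downstream. These flanking promoters can serve for in vitro transcription or as sequencing primer sites. No epitope tag or reporter is annotated.

According to the associated publication title, the work concerns a cancer-associated synonymous TP53 mutation that induces synthesis of the p53/47 isoform. The construct is therefore presumably used to express this mutant mRNA in mammalian cells and examine which p53 protein products result, although the record itself states only that it expresses the G609A mutant.
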