Addgene plasmid #229532: pcDNA3-p53-G609A
Purpose: Expresses p53 mutant G609A in mamallian cells
Depositing lab: Robin Fåhraeus. Depositing organization: Umea University. Publication: A cancer-associated TP53 synonymous mutation induces synthesis of the p53 isoform p53/47. Sajwan R, Wang L, Casar-Borota O, Karakostis K, Chen S, Fahraeus R, Gu X, Vadivel Gnanasundram S. Br J Cancer. 2025 Jul 26. doi: 10.1038/s41416-025-03127-w. PubMed 40715694.
Backbone
  Vector backbone: pcDNA3.1
  Vector type: Mammalian Expression
Growth in bacteria
  Bacterial resistance: Ampicillin, 100 μg/mL
  Growth temperature: 37°C
  Growth strain: DH5alpha
  Copy number: High Copy
Gene/Insert
  Gene/Insert name: p53-CDS
  Species: H. sapiens (human)
  Insert size (bp): 1182
  Mutation: c.G609A
  Entrez Gene: TP53 (a.k.a. BCC7, BMFS5, LFS1, P53, TRP53)
  Promoter: CMV
  Cloning method: Other
  Sequencing primers: 5′ CMV; 3′ Sp6
Terms and licenses: Academic/Nonprofit Terms; Industry Terms: Not Available to Industry
How to cite: pcDNA3-p53-G609A was a gift from Robin Fåhraeus (Addgene plasmid # 229532 ; http://n2t.net/addgene:229532 ; RRID:Addgene_229532)
