>Addgene plasmid #229532 | pcDNA3-p53-G609A | depositor partial sequence | sequence record 460489 | pcDNA3-p53-G609A sequence 1182 bps
[1179 nt withheld, positions 1-1179]
TGA
